>Addgene plasmid #104381 | SLC30A10-GFP | addgene full sequence | sequence record 200999 | Addgene NGS Result
CGTTACATAACTTACGGTAAATGGCCCGCCTGGCTGACCGCCCAACGACCCCCGCCCATTGACGTCAATA
ATGACGTATGTTCCCATAGTAACGCCAATAGGGACTTTCCATTGACGTCAATGGGTGGAGTATTTACGGT
AAACTGCCCACTTGGCAGTACATCAAGTGTATCATATGCCAAGTACGCCCCCTATTGACGTCAATGACGA
TAAATGGCCCGCCTGGCATTATGCCCAGTACATGACCTTATGGGACTTTCCTACTTGGCAGTACATCTAC
GTATTAGTCATCGCTATTACCATGGTGATGCGGTTTTGGCAGTACATCAATGGGCGTGGATAGCGGTTTG
ACTCACGGGGATTTCCAAGTCTCCACCCCATTGACGTCAATGGGAGTTTGTTTTGGCACCAAAATCAACG
GGACTTTCCAAAATGTCGTAACAACTCCGCCCCATTGACGCAAATGGGCGGTAGGCGTGTACGGTGGGAG
GTCTATATAAGCAGAGCTGGTTTAGTGAACCGTCAGATCCGCTAGCGCTACCGGACTCAGATCTCGAGCT
CAAGCTTGCGGCCGCGAATTCGATGGGCCGCTACTCTGGCAAGACGTGCCGGCTGCTCTTCATGCTGGTG
CTCACCGTCGCCTTCTTCGTGGCGGAGCTGGTCTCCGGCTACCTGGGCAACTCCATCGCGCTGCTCTCCG
ACTCCTTCAACATGCTCTCCGACCTGATCTCGCTGTGCGTGGGCCTGAGCGCCGGCTACATCGCCCGGCG
CCCCACCCGGGGCTTCAGCGCCACCTACGGCTACGCCCGCGCCGAGGTGGTGGGCGCGCTGAGCAACGCG
GTCTTCCTCACCGCGCTCTGCTTCACCATCTTCGTGGAGGCCGTGCTGCGCCTGGCCCGGCCCGAGCGCA
TCGATGACCCCGAGCTGGTGCTCATCGTCGGCGTCCTGGGGCTGTTGGTCAACGTGGTGGGGCTGCTCAT
CTTCCAGGACTGCGCCGCCTGGTTCGCGTGCTGCCTCCGGGGACGCAGTCGCCGCCTGCAGCAGCGGCAG
CAGCTGGCGGAGGGCTGTGTCCCCGGCGCTTTCGGGGGGCCTCAGGGCGCGGAGGACCCGCGGCGCGCGG
CGGACCCGACAGCCCCAGGCTCGGACTCGGCCGTAACCCTCCGGGGGACCTCGGTGGAAAGGAAGCGGGA
GAAGGGGGCGACCGTGTTCGCAAACGTAGCAGGTGATTCCTTCAACACCCAGAATGAGCCAGAAGACATG
ATGAAAAAAGAGAAAAAGTCTGAAGCTCTGAATATCAGAGGTGTACTTTTGCATGTGATGGGAGATGCCC
TGGGGTCCGTGGTTGTGGTCATCACGGCCATCATATTCTATGTGCTTCCCCTGAAGAGTGAGGACCCGTG
TAACTGGCAGTGTTACATTGACCCCAGCCTGACTGTCCTCATGGTCATCATCATTTTGTCATCTGCCTTC
CCGCTTATCAAGGAGACCGCTGCCATTCTGCTACAGATGGTCCCAAAAGGAGTCAACATGGAAGAGCTGA
TGAGTAAACTCTCTGCTGTGCCTGGAATTAGCAGTGTACATGAAGTGCACATCTGGGAACTTGTAAGTGG
AAAGATTATTGCCACCCTGCACATCAAGTATCCTAAGGACAGGGGATATCAAGATGCCAGCACAAAAATT
CGAGAAATCTTCCACCATGCGGGAATCCACAATGTGACCATCCAGTTTGAAAATGTGGACTTGAAGGAAC
CCCTGGAGCAGAAGGACTTACTGTTGCTCTGCAACTCACCCTGCATCTCCAAGGGCTGTGCTAAGCAGCT
GTGTTGTCCCCCCGGGGCACTGCCTCTGGCTCACGTCAATGGCTGTGCTGAGCACAATGGTGGGCCCTCT
CTAGACACATACGGAAGTGATGGCCTCAGTAGAAGAGACGCAAGAGAAGTGGCTATTGAAGTGTCTTTGG
ATAGCTGTCTGAGTGACCACGGACAAAGTCTTAACAAAACTCAGGAGGACCAATGTTATGTCAACAGAAC
GCATTTTGGTACCGCGGGCCCGGGATCCATCGCCACCATGGTGAGCAAGGGCGAGGAGCTGTTCACCGGG
GTGGTGCCCATCCTGGTCGAGCTGGACGGCGACGTAAACGGCCACAAGTTCAGCGTGTCCGGCGAGGGCG
AGGGCGATGCCACCTACGGCAAGCTGACCCTGAAGTTCATCTGCACCACCGGCAAGCTGCCCGTGCCCTG
GCCCACCCTCGTGACCACCCTGACCTACGGCGTGCAGTGCTTCAGCCGCTACCCCGACCACATGAAGCAG
CACGACTTCTTCAAGTCCGCCATGCCCGAAGGCTACGTCCAGGAGCGCACCATCTTCTTCAAGGACGACG
GCAACTACAAGACCCGCGCCGAGGTGAAGTTCGAGGGCGACACCCTGGTGAACCGCATCGAGCTGAAGGG
CATCGACTTCAAGGAGGACGGCAACATCCTGGGGCACAAGCTGGAGTACAACTACAACAGCCACAACGTC
TATATCATGGCCGACAAGCAGAAGAACGGCATCAAGGTGAACTTCAAGATCCGCCACAACATCGAGGACG
GCAGCGTGCAGCTCGCCGACCACTACCAGCAGAACACCCCCATCGGCGACGGCCCCGTGCTGCTGCCCGA
CAACCACTACCTGAGCACCCAGTCCGCCCTGAGCAAAGACCCCAACGAGAAGCGCGATCACATGGTCCTG
CTGGAGTTCGTGACCGCCGCCGGGATCACTCTCGGCATGGACGAGCTGTACAAGTAAAGCGGCCGCGACT
CTAGATCATAATCAGCCATACCACATTTGTAGAGGTTTTACTTGCTTTAAAAAACCTCCCACACCTCCCC
CTGAACCTGAAACATAAAATGAATGCAATTGTTGTTGTTAACTTGTTTATTGCAGCTTATAATGGTTACA
AATAAAGCAATAGCATCACAAATTTCACAAATAAAGCATTTTTTTCACTGCATTCTAGTTGTGGTTTGTC
CAAACTCATCAATGTATCTTAAGGCGTAAATTGTAAGCGTTAATATTTTGTTAAAATTCGCGTTAAATTT
TTGTTAAATCAGCTCATTTTTTAACCAATATGCCGAAATCGGCAAAATCCCTTATAAATCAAAAGAATAG
ACCGAGATAGGGT
[37 nt withheld, positions 3164-3200]
AAAGAACGTGGACTCCAACGTCAAAGG
[49 nt withheld, positions 3228-3276]
T
[91 nt withheld, positions 3278-3368]
G
[124 nt withheld, positions 3370-3493]
CAGGTGGCACTTTTCGGGGAAATGTGCGCGGAACCCCTATTTGTTTATTTTTCTAAATACATTCAAATAT
GTATCCGCTCATGAGACAATAACCCTGATAAATGCTTCAATAATATTGAAAAAGGAAGAGTCCTGAGGCG
GAAAGAACCAGCTGTGGAATGTGTGTCAGTTAGGGTGTGGAAAGTCCCCAGGCTCCCCAGCAGGCAGAAG
TATGCAAAGCATGCATCTCAATTAGTCAGCAACCAGGTGTGGAAAGTCCCCAGGCTCCCCAGCAGGCAGA
AGTATGCAAAGCATGCATCTCAATTAGTCAGCAACCATAGTCCCGCCCCTAACTCCGCCCATCCCGCCCC
TAACTCCGCCCAGTTCCGCCCATTCTCCGCCCCATGGCTGACTAATTTTTTTTATTTATGCAGAGGCCGA
GGCCGCCTCGGCCTCTGAGCTATTCCAGAAGTAGTGAGGAGGCTTTTTTGGAGGCCTAGGCTTTTGCAAA
GATCGATCAAGAGACAGGATGAGGATCGTTTCGCATGATTGAACAAGATGGATTGCACGCAGGTTCTCCG
GCCGCTTGGGTGGAGAGGCTATTCGGCTATGACTGGGCACAACAGACAATCGGCTGCTCTGATGCCGCCG
TGTTCCGGCTGTCAGCGCAGGGGCGCCCGGTTCTTTTTGTCAAGACCGACCTGTCCGGTGCCCTGAATGA
ACTGCAAGACGAGGCAGCGCGGCTATCGTGGCTGGCCACGACGGGCGTTCCTTGCGCAGCTGTGCTCGAC
GTTGTCACTGAAGCGGGAAGGGACTGGCTGCTATTGGGCGAAGTGCCGGGGCAGGATCTCCTGTCATCTC
ACCTTGCTCCTGCCGAGAAAGTATCCATCATGGCTGATGCAATGCGGCGGCTGCATACGCTTGATCCGGC
TACCTGCCCATTCGACCACCAAGCGAAACATCGCATCGAGCGAGCACGTACTCGGATGGAAGCCGGTCTT
GTCGATCAGGATGATCTGGACGAAGAGCATCAGGGGCTCGCGCCAGCCGAACTGTTCGCCAGGCTCAAGG
CGAGCATGCCCGACGGCGAAGATCTCGTCGTGACCCATGGCGATGCCTGCTTGCCGAATATCATGGTGGA
AAATGGCCGCTTTTCTGGATTCATCGACTGTGGCCGGCTGGGTGTGGCGGACCGCTATCAGGACATAGCG
TTGGCTACCCGTGATATTGCTGAAGAGCTTGGCGGCGAATGGGCTGACCGCTTCCTCGTGCTTTACGGTA
TCGCCGCTCCCGATTCGCAGCGCATCGCCTTCTATCGCCTTCTTGACGAGTTCTTCTGAGCGGGACTCTG
GGGTTCGAAATGACCGACCAAGCGACGCCCAACCTGCCATCACGAGATTTCGATTCCACCGCCGCCTTCT
ATGAAAGGTTGGGCTTCGGAATCGTTTTCCGGGACGCCGGCTGGATGATCCTCCAGCGCGGGGATCTCAT
GCTGGAGTTCTTCGCCCACCCTAGGGGGAGGCTAACTGAAACACGGAAGGAGACAATACCGGAAGGAACC
CGCGCTATGACGGCAATAAAAAGACAGAATAAAACGCACGGTGTTGGGTCGTTTGTTCATAAACGCGGGG
TTCGGTCCCAGGGCTGGCACTCTGTCGATACCCCACCGAGACCCCATTGGGGTCAATACGCCCGCGTTTC
TTCCTTTTCCCCACCCCACCCCCCAAGTTCGGGTGAAGGCCCAGGGCTCGCAGCCAACGTCGGGGCGGCA
GGCCCTGCCATAGCCTCAGGTTACTCATATATACTTTAGATTGATTTAAAACTTCATTTTTAATTTAAAA
GGATCTAGGTGAAGATCCTTTTTGATAATCTCATGACCAAAATCCCTTAACGTGAGTTTTCGTTCCACTG
AGCGTCAGACCCCGTAGAAAAGATCAAAGGATCTTCTTGAGATCCTTTTTTTCTGCGCGTAATCTGCTGC
TTGCAAACAAAAAACCACCGCTACCAGCGGTGGTTTGTTTGCCGGATCAAGAGCTACCAACTCTTTTTCC
GAAGGTAACTGGCTTCAGCAGAGCGCAGATACCAAATACTGTTCTTCTAGTGTAGCCGTAGTTAGGCCAC
CACTTCAAGAACTCTGTAGCACCGCCTACATACCTCGCTCTGCTAATCCTGTTACCAGTGGCTGCTGCCA
GTGGCGATAAGTCGTGTCTTACCGGGTTGGACTCAAGACGATAGTTACCGGATAAGGCGCAGCGGTCGGG
CTGAACGGGGGGTTCGTGCACACAGCCCAGCTTGGAGCGAACGACCTACACCGAACTGAGATACCTACAG
CGTGAGCTATGAGAAAGCGCCACGCTTCCCGAAGGGAGAAAGGCGGACAGGTATCCGGTAAGCGGCAGGG
TCGGAACAGGAGAGCGCACGAGGGAGCTTCCAGGGGGAAACGCCTGGTATCTTTATAGTCCTGTCGGGTT
TCGCCACCTCTGACTTGAGCGTCGATTTTTGTGATGCTCGTCAGGGGGGCGGAGCCTATGGAAAAACGCC
AGCAACGCGGCCTTTTTACGGTTCCTGGCCTTTTGCTGGCCTTTTGCTCACATGTTCTTTCCTGCGTTAT
CCCCTGATTCTGTGGATAACCGTATTACCGCCATGCATTAGTTATTAATAGTAATCAATTACGGGGTCAT
TAGTTCATAGCCCATATATGGAGTTCCG
Features (pLannotate 1.2.2; 16 found; start..end, strand, type, name):
    305..508     +  promoter       CMV promoter: human cytomegalovirus (CMV) immediate early promoter
    531..567     +  misc_feature   MCS (fragment): multiple cloning site
    583..2037    +  CDS            SLC30A10: ZNT10_HUMAN - Also known as ZNT10, ZNT8. Experimental evidence at protein level: Swiss-Prot protein existence level 1. Plays a pivotal role in manganese transport. Manganese is an essential cation for the function of several enzymes, including some crucially important for the metabolism of neurotransmitters and other neuronal metabolic pathways. However, elevated levels of manganese are cytotoxic and induce oxidative stress, mitochondrial dysfunction and apoptosis. Acts as manganese efflux transporter and confers protection against manganese-induced cell death (PubMed:22341972, PubMed:22341971
   2038..2058    +  misc_feature   MCS (fragment): multiple cloning site
   2068..2787    +  CDS            EGFP: the original enhanced GFP (Yang et al., 1996) mammalian codon-optimized
   2804..2887    +  CDS            large T antigen (fragment): large T antigen from SV40 (simian virus 40)
   2910..3031    +  polyA_signal   SV40 poly(A) signal: SV40 polyadenylation signal
   3135..3493    -  rep_origin     f1 ori (sequence partly withheld): f1 bacteriophage origin of replication; arrow indicates direction of (+) strand synthesis
   3520..3624    +  promoter       AmpR promoter: bla
   3626..3983    +  promoter       SV40 promoter: SV40 enhancer and early promoter
   4018..4812    +  CDS            NeoR/KanR: aminoglycoside phosphotransferase from Tn5; aph(3')-II (or nptII); confers resistance to neomycin, kanamycin, and G418 (Geneticin®)
   4833..4985    +  CDS            ble (fragment): BLE_KLEPN - Experimental evidence at protein level: Swiss-Prot protein existence level 1. Binding protein with a strong affinity to the bleomycin family of antibiotics. Binds to CL990; an antimitotic-antibiotic compound. From Klebsiella pneumoniae.
   5044..5091    +  polyA_signal   HSV TK poly(A) signal: herpes simplex virus thymidine kinase polyadenylation signal (Cole and Stacy, 1985)
   5182..5198    -  polyA_signal   bGH poly(A) signal (fragment): bovine growth hormone polyadenylation signal
   5420..6007    +  rep_origin     ori: high-copy-number ColE1/pMB1/pBR322/pUC origin of replication
   6122..304     +  enhancer       CMV enhancer (across the origin): human cytomegalovirus immediate early enhancer
