[The description below was written by a language model from this plasmid's Addgene catalogue record and pLannotate feature annotations shown in this document.]
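Description:
SLC30A10-GFP is a mammalian expression plasmid built on the pEGFP-N3 backbone, about 6.2 kb in total, that produces wild-type human SLC30A10 fused at its C terminus to EGFP. The roughly 1.5 kb SLC30A10 coding sequence was inserted between the HindIII and KpnI sites of the multiple cloning site, both of which remain intact. This places it downstream of the human cytomegalovirus immediate-early enhancer and promoter and upstream of the backbone's mammalian codon-optimized EGFP, separated from it by a short stretch of residual polylinker. Transcripts of the fusion are terminated by the SV40 polyadenylation signal.

The plasmid replicates in E. coli at high copy from a ColE1/pUC-type origin, and it also carries an f1 bacteriophage origin. A single Tn5 aminoglycoside phosphotransferase gene (NeoR/KanR) serves as the marker in both hosts. A bacterial bla-type promoter drives it for kanamycin selection in E. coli. The adjacent SV40 enhancer/early promoter, paired with an HSV TK polyadenylation signal, drives it in mammalian cells, allowing G418 selection of stable transfectants. The short fragments annotated as large T antigen, ble and bGH poly(A) are most likely incidental matches to backbone sequence rather than functional parts.

SLC30A10 (also called ZnT10) is annotated as a manganese efflux transporter that protects cells from manganese-induced toxicity. The GFP fusion allows the wild-type protein to be expressed and its subcellular localization and trafficking followed by fluorescence. The associated publication concerns an siRNA screen for regulators of Shiga toxin 2 trafficking, but the record does not state exactly how the construct was used in that study.
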