Addgene plasmid #104381: SLC30A10-GFP
Purpose: Expresses SLC30A10-GFP wild-type in mammalian cells
Depositing lab: Somshuvra Mukhopadhyay. Publication: Genome-wide siRNA screen identifies UNC50 as a regulator of Shiga toxin 2 trafficking. Selyunin AS, Iles LR, Bartholomeusz G, Mukhopadhyay S. J Cell Biol. 2017 Oct 2;216(10):3249-3262. doi: 10.1083/jcb.201704015. Epub 2017 Sep 7. PubMed 28883040.
Backbone
  Vector backbone: pEGFP-N3
  Backbone size w/o insert (bp): 4700
  Total vector size (bp): 6200
  Vector type: Mammalian Expression
  Selectable markers: Neomycin (select with G418)
Growth in bacteria
  Bacterial resistance: Kanamycin, 50 μg/mL
  Growth temperature: 37°C
  Growth strain: DH5alpha
  Copy number: High Copy
Gene/Insert
  Gene/Insert name: SLC30A10
  Species: H. sapiens (human)
  Insert size (bp): 1500
  Entrez Gene: SLC30A10 (a.k.a. HMDPC, HMNDYT1, ZNT10, ZNT8, ZRC1, ZnT-10)
  Promoter: CMV
  Tag / fusion protein: GFP (C terminal on backbone)
  Cloning method: Restriction Enzyme; 5′ cloning site HindIII (not destroyed); 3′ cloning site KpnI (not destroyed)
  Sequencing primers: 5′ unknown; 3′ unknown
Terms and licenses: Academic/Nonprofit Terms; Industry Terms: Not Available to Industry
How to cite: SLC30A10-GFP was a gift from Somshuvra Mukhopadhyay (Addgene plasmid # 104381 ; http://n2t.net/addgene:104381 ; RRID:Addgene_104381)
