>Addgene plasmid #104381 | SLC30A10-GFP | depositor partial sequence | sequence record 197849 | 5' end of insert sequences using CMV fwd primer
NNNNNNNNNNNNNNGNNGANCTGGTTTAGTGNNNGTCAGATCCGCTAGCGCTACCGGACTCAGATCTCGA
GCTCAAGCTTGCGGCCGCGAATTCGATGGGCCGCTACTCTGGCAAGACGTGCCGGCTGCTCTTCATGCTG
GTGCTCACCGTCGCCTTCTTCGTGGCGGAGCTGGTCTCCGGCTACCTGGGCAACTCCATCGCGCTGCTCT
CCGACTCCTTCAACATGCTCTCCGACCTGATCTCGCTGTGCGTGGGCCTGAGCGCCGGCTACATCGCCCG
GCGCCCCACCCGGGGCTTCAGCGCCACCTACGGCTACGCCCGCGCCGAGGTGGTGGGCGCGCTGAGCAAC
GCGGTCTTCCTCACCGCGCTCTGCTTCACCATCTTCGTGGAGGCCGTGCTGCGCCTGGCCCGGCCCGAGC
GCATCGATGACCCCGAGCTGGTGCTCATCGTCGGCGTCCTGGGGCTGTTGGTCAACGTGGTGGGGCTGCT
CATCTTCCAGGACTGCGCCGCCTGGTTCGCGTGCTGCCTCCGGGGACGCAGTCGCCGCCTGCAGCAGCGG
CAGCAGCTGGCGGAGGGCTGTGTCCCCGGCGCTTTCGGGGGGCCTCAGGGCGCGGAGGACCCGCGGCGCG
CGGCGGACCCGACAGCCCCAGGCTCGGACTCGGCCGTAACCCTCCGGGGGACCTCGGTGGAAAGGAAGCG
GGAGAAGGGGGCGACCGTGTTCGCAAACGTAGCANGTGATTCCTTCAACACCCAGAATGAGCCAGAAGAC
ATGATGAAAAAAGAGAAAAAGTCTGAAGCTCTGAATATCAGANGTGTACTTTTGCATGTGATGGGAGATG
CCCTGGGGTCCGTGGTTGTGGTCATCACGGCCATCATATTCTATGTGCTTCCCCTGAAGAGTGAGGACCC
GTGTAACTGGNAGTGTTACATTGACCCCAGCCTGACTGTCCTCATGGNCATCATCATTTNNTCATCTGCC
NTCCNNCNTATCNAGGAGACCGCTGCCNTNCTGCTACNGATGGTCCCNAAAGNAGTNNNNTNNNNANCTG
ATNNNTAACTCTCTGCNNNNCNNNNNNGCNNNGNACNNNNNNNCANNTNNNNNNNTNNNANNNNNNNNNN
NNNNCNNNNNNNNNNNNNCAGNNNCNNNNNNNNNNNNNNANANNNNNNNNNAANNNNNNNNNNNNNNNNN
NNNNCNNNNNNNNNNNNNNNNNNNNAANNNNNNNN
