>Addgene plasmid #104381 | SLC30A10-GFP | depositor partial sequence | sequence record 197850 | 3' end of insert showing transition from insert to GFP sequenced using internal primer starting at  nucleotide 1208 of insert
NNNNNNNNNCNGNNTGANGGCCTCNGTAGAAGAGACGCAAGAGAAGTGGCTATTGAAGTGTCTTTGGATA
GCTGTCTGAGTGACCACGGACAAAGTCTTAACAAAACTCAGGAGGACCAATGTTATGTCAACAGAACGCA
TTTTGGTACCGCGGGCCCGGGATCCATCGCCACCATGGTGAGCAAGGGCGAGGAGCTGTTCACCGGGGTG
GTGCCCATCCTGGTCGAGCTGGACGGCGACGTAAACGGCCACAAGTTCAGCGTGTCCGGCGAGGGCGAGG
GCGATGCCACCTACGGCAAGCTGACCCTGAAGTTCATCTGCACCACCGGCAAGCTGCCCGTGCCCTGGCC
CACCCTCGTGACCACCCTGACCTACGGCGTGCAGTGCTTCAGCCGCTACCCCGACCACATGAAGCAGCAC
GACTTCTTCAAGTCCGCCATGCCCGAAGGCTACGTCCAGGAGCGCACCATCTTCTTCAAGGACGACGGCA
ACTACAAGACCCGCGCCGAGGTGAAGTTCGAGGGCGACACCCTGGTGAACCGCATCGAGCTGAAGGGCAT
CGACTTCAAGGAGGACGGCAACATCCTGGGGCACAAGCTGGAGTACAACTACAACAGCCACAACGTCTAT
ATCATGGCCGACAAGCAGAAGAACGGCATCAAGGTGAACTTCAAGATCCGCCACAACATCGAGGACGGCA
GCGTGCAGCTCGCCGACCACTACCAGCAGAACACCCCCATCGGCGACGGCCCCGTGCTGCTGCCCGACAA
CCACTACCTGANCACCCAGTCCGCCCTGAGCAAAGACCCCAACGAGAAGCGCGATCACATGGTCCTGCTG
GAGTTCGTGACCGCCGCCNGGGATCACTCTCGGCATGGACGANCTGTACAAGTAAAGCGGCCGCGACTCT
AGATCATAATCAGCCATACCACATTTGTAGAGGTTTTACTNGCTTTAAAA
